>Addgene plasmid #50507 | pCDNA HA FAK Y577F | addgene partial sequence | sequence record 78508 | cmv-fwd
CTCTCTGGCTAACTAGAGAACCCACTGCTTACTGGCTTATCGAAATTAATACGACTCACTATAGGGAGAC
CCAAGCTTGGTACCGAGCTCGGATCCACCATGTACGACGTTCCTGATTACGCTAGCCTCCCGAGATCCGG
TATGGCAGCTGCTTATCTTGACCCAAACTTGAATCACACACCAAGTTCGAGTACTAAGACTCACCTGGGT
ACTGGCATGGAACGGTCCCCTGGTGCAATGGAACGAGTATTAAAGGTCTTTCATCATTTTGAAAGCAGTA
GTGAGCCAACCACCTGGGCCAGTATTATCAGGCATGGAGATGCTACTGATGTCAGGGGCATCATTCAGAA
GATAGTGGACAGTCACAAAGTAAAGCACGTGGCCTGCTATGGATTTCGCCTCAGTCACCTGCGATCGGAG
GAGGTGCACTGGCTGCACGTGGACATGGGTGTCTCCAGTGTGAGGGAGAAATATGAACTCGCCCACCCAC
CAGAGGAGTGGAAATATGAGTTGAGAATTCGTTACTTGCCAAAAGGATTTCTAAACCAGTTTACTGAAGA
TAAGCCAACATTGAATTTCTTCTATCAACAGGTGAAGAGTGACTACATGCAAGAAATAGCTGATCAAGTA
GACCAAGAAATAGCTTTGAAGTTGGGTTGTTTGGAAATTAGGCGATCCTATTGGGAGATGAGGGGTAATG
CCCTAGAGAAGAAGTCCAACTATGAAGTATTAGAAAAAGATGTTGGTTTAAAGCGATTTTTTCCTAAGAG
TTTACTGGATTCTGTCAAGGCCAAAACACTAAGAAAGCTGATCCAGC
