>Addgene plasmid #50507 | pCDNA HA FAK Y577F | addgene partial sequence | sequence record 78509 | BGH-rev 5'-TAGAAGGCACAGTCGAGG-3'
CTCCCAAAGGGCAGAAAGCCACGTTCAATGGCCAGGGGCTCAGTGTGGCCGTGTCTGCCCTAGCATTTTC
AGTCTTGCTTGATCAATAACATCAAGTAGGTTCTTGGCATCCACAGCCAGGGCGTGAGCAGCTGTCAGCA
TCTGCTTCTTATACTCCTGCTGCAGGCTGGTCATGACGTACTGCTGCGCCAGCTTCATCTTGCTGATGAG
CTCGCCTAAGTCGGAGTTCAGCAGCTTCTGTGCCATCTCGATCTCTCGATGAGTGCTGGCTGGAAGAGCA
GGAATGGTCTCATCCACCGTGGCTAGTAAGGTCCGCAGGGCCAGGCCAACTTCCTTCACCATAGGGACGT
ACTCTTCTGGAGGAGCTGGCTGGATTTTGCTGGACATCTCGATGACAGCCTTCACTAGGCCTGTCACATT
TTCATATACCTTGTCATTGGACCGGTCAAGGTTGGCAGTGGGAGGGGGGCTGATTTCCTGGGGCTGAAGC
TTGACACCCTCATTGTAGCTGTCTGCAGGGCTGCTGATGCTGGACAGGTTGCTTAGGTGGCCAGGTGCTC
CAGGGCGAGGAGGTTTCTTTGGTGGAGCTGCAGGATCTGGCTTCCCCACAGGCTGATAGATGTGTTGGTT
TCCAGTCGGACCCTGAAAACTCCCGTCTTCCCTGTCGATGCTGCCTCGAGAGAGCCTCACATCAGGTTTC
AGGAATCGCTCTTCCTTCTCCAGCCAGCGCTGGTCTTCTTCCATTTCCTGCTGCTGTCGGATTAGCCGCT
CTTCCATCAGGTGAGGGGGAAGCACCTGTCCCATCCCTCGAAGGTCCAAAGCTGCCGAATCCTCCACACT
GGGCTGCCACATGGACATCTCCTGAGGTCTGTGATTCCACAATTCTGTCTGG
