[The description below was written by a language model from this plasmid's Addgene catalogue record.]
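Description:
pCDNA HA FAK Y577F is a mammalian expression plasmid built on a pCDNA HA backbone, a pcDNA-type vector that supplies an N-terminal HA epitope tag upstream of the cloning site. It is maintained in E. coli as a high-copy plasmid under ampicillin selection. The record does not list the origin of replication, a polyadenylation signal or any mammalian selection marker, and no feature table is provided, so these details of the backbone cannot be confirmed here.

The insert is mouse focal adhesion kinase (FAK, also known as PTK2), a non-receptor protein tyrosine kinase, cloned between BamHI and XbaI sites that both remain intact, so the coding region can be excised or transferred. Expression is driven by the CMV promoter, which gives strong constitutive transcription in many mammalian cell lines after transfection. The depositor notes that the HA tag is a sequence variant rather than the canonical epitope, which may be relevant when interpreting sequence data or choosing detection reagents. The tag lets the exogenous protein be detected or immunoprecipitated separately from endogenous FAK.

The construct carries the Y577F substitution, replacing tyrosine 577 with non-phosphorylatable phenylalanine. This residue lies in the kinase domain activation loop and is generally known as a phosphorylation site that contributes to full catalytic activation of FAK, so the mutant is suited to testing the requirement for phosphorylation at this position. The associated publication concerns PTEN interactions with FAK and suppression of the extracellular matrix-dependent PI 3-kinase/Akt survival pathway, which suggests use as a phosphorylation-site mutant for comparison with other FAK forms in adhesion and survival signalling studies.
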