Addgene plasmid #50507: pCDNA HA FAK Y577F
Depositing lab: Kenneth Yamada. Depositing organization: National Institute of Dental and Craniofacial Research (NIDCR). Publication: PTEN interactions with focal adhesion kinase and suppression of the extracellular matrix-dependent phosphatidylinositol 3-kinase/Akt cell survival pathway. Tamura M, Gu J, Danen EH, Takino T, Miyamoto S, Yamada KM. J Biol Chem. 1999 Jul 16;274(29):20693-703. 10.1074/jbc.274.29.20693 PubMed 10400703.
Backbone
  Vector backbone: pCDNA HA
  Vector type: Mammalian Expression
Growth in bacteria
  Bacterial resistance: Ampicillin, 100 μg/mL
  Growth temperature: 37°C
  Growth strain: DH5alpha
  Copy number: High Copy
Gene/Insert
  Gene/Insert name: protein tyrosine kinase, mutated (alt names: FAK; PTK2)
  Species: M. musculus (mouse)
  Mutation: Y577F
  Promoter: CMV
  Tag / fusion protein: HA (N terminal on backbone)
  Cloning method: Restriction Enzyme; 5′ cloning site BamHI (not destroyed); 3′ cloning site XbaI (not destroyed)
  Sequencing primers: 5′ pCDNA FW (TTAATACGACTCACTATAGGG)
Terms and licenses: Academic/Nonprofit Terms; Industry Terms: Not Available to Industry
Depositor comments: HA tag variant: TMYDVPDYA
How to cite: pCDNA HA FAK Y577F was a gift from Kenneth Yamada (Addgene plasmid # 50507 ; http://n2t.net/addgene:50507 ; RRID:Addgene_50507)
